>Addgene plasmid #18264 | T4 Lysozyme I29V WT* | addgene partial sequence | sequence record 24051 | 3primeUP
ANGGAAAAGCCCGCTCATTAGGCGGGCTCAGATCTGCTCATGTTTGACAGCTTATCATCGATAAGCTTCG
GCAATAAATTCTTGATATGTTTTCATATGTTTCCTTTAAATATTTTAATTAGTAATTGTCTATTCAAGTA
ATTGTGAATATACTATCACAATTCCAAGAGAAAGTAAACAGCTTTATAGATTTTTATACGCGTCCCAAGT
GCCAGTTCTAAACGTTGTAATGACTCGTTTTGCGCGATTAGGTGTTTGATTATACCATCTACTTTTAGCT
AAGTTAACTGCTGCTTCATCCCAGCGTTTTTGTTGAAGCATACGTAAAGAGTTAGTAAATCCTGCCACAC
CGGTTTCTCCCATTTGGAAAACCATATTAATCAATGCAGCGCGACGAACCGCATCAAGAGAATCATAAAC
CGGTTTTAATTTAGCATTTCTCAGAATTCCGCGAACAGCAGCATCAACATCCTGATTAAAGAGTTTTTCA
GCCTCATCTTTTGTAATTACACCATTAGTATTACGCCCAATAGCTTTATCTAATTCAGATTTAGCAGCAT
TAAGTGATGGACTTTTTGTAAGCAAATGACCGACGCCAATAGTGTAATAGCCTTCTGTGTCTTTATAGAT
TTTAAGTCTAAGACCTTCATCTATACGTAACATTTCAAATATATTCATAATACCTCCTAAGCATCGATGG
ATCCTGTTTCCTGTGTGAAATTGTTATCCGCTCACATTCCACACATTATACGAGCCGATGATAATTGNCA
CAGGGGATGGGGAGNAGCTGANCTGTCCTGGNGAATGTANCGCNCCATCACCATAACAGCGAGATATGCA
CNGGGATGGAGA
