[The description below was written by a language model from this plasmid's Addgene catalogue record.]
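Description:
T4 Lysozyme I29V WT* is a bacterial expression plasmid built on the pHS1403 backbone (about 5 kb without insert) that carries the bacteriophage T4 lysozyme gene, the product of phage gene e. It is maintained in E. coli as a high-copy plasmid under ampicillin selection. The record gives no feature table and does not name the origin of replication, the promoter driving expression, or any fusion tags, so these cannot be described beyond what the backbone name implies.

The insert is roughly 600 bp and was placed between BamHI and HindIII sites, both of which remain intact, so the fragment can be excised or swapped. According to the depositor's notes, the BamHI site lies 27 bp from the start codon and the HindIII site 115 bp from the stop codon, meaning the cloned fragment includes short flanking untranslated stretches on either side of the coding region. The encoded protein carries the substitution I29V, replacing isoleucine 29 with the smaller valine, in a background designated WT*. The record does not define WT*; in the T4 lysozyme literature this label conventionally refers to the cysteine-free pseudo-wild-type protein used as a reference background for point mutants.

The record states no explicit purpose. A conservative single-residue substitution such as this one is consistent with producing recombinant mutant lysozyme in bacteria for studies of how individual side-chain changes affect protein stability, folding and structure. Distribution is limited to academic and nonprofit users.
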