Addgene plasmid #18264: T4 Lysozyme I29V WT*
Depositing lab: Brian Matthews. Depositing organization: University of Oregon.
Backbone
  Vector backbone: pHS1403
  Backbone size w/o insert (bp): 5000
  Vector type: Bacterial Expression
Growth in bacteria
  Bacterial resistance: Ampicillin, 100 μg/mL
  Growth temperature: 37°C
  Growth strain: DH5alpha
  Copy number: High Copy
Gene/Insert
  Gene/Insert name: T4 Lysozyme
  Species: Bacteriophage T4
  Insert size (bp): 600
  Mutation: I29V WT*
  GenBank ID: NP_049736
  Entrez Gene: e (a.k.a. T4p123)
  Cloning method: Restriction Enzyme; 5′ cloning site BamHI (not destroyed); 3′ cloning site HindIII (not destroyed)
  Sequencing primers: 5′ na; 3′ GGCGTATCACGAGGCCC
Terms and licenses: Academic/Nonprofit Terms; Industry Terms: Not Available to Industry
Depositor comments: The BamHI site is 27 bp from the ATG and the HindIII site is 115 bp from the stop.
How to cite: T4 Lysozyme I29V WT* was a gift from Brian Matthews (Addgene plasmid # 18264 ; http://n2t.net/addgene:18264 ; RRID:Addgene_18264)
